Addgene plasmid #78152: TRCN0000297275
Purpose: shCDK4 targeting 3UTR
Depositing lab: William Hahn. Depositing organization: Dana-Farber Cancer Institute. Publication: Integrated genetic and pharmacologic interrogation of rare cancers. Hong AL, Tseng YY, Cowley GS, Jonas O, Cheah JH, Kynnap BD, Doshi MB, Oh C, Meyer SC, Church AJ, Gill S, Bielski CM, Keskula P, Imamovic A, Howell S, Kryukov GV, Clemons PA, Tsherniak A, Vazquez F, Crompton BD, Shamji AF, Rodriguez-Galindo C, Janeway KA, Roberts CW, Stegmaier K, van Hummelen P, Cima MJ, Langer RS, Garraway LA, Schreiber SL, Root DE, Hahn WC, Boehm JS. Nat Commun. 2016 Jun 22;7:11987. doi: 10.1038/ncomms11987. PubMed 27329820.
Backbone
  Vector backbone: pLKO_TRC005
  Vector type: RNAi
  Selectable markers: Puromycin
Growth in bacteria
  Bacterial resistance: Ampicillin, 100 μg/mL
  Growth temperature: 37°C
  Growth strain: NEB Stable
  Copy number: Unknown
Gene/Insert
  Gene/Insert name: CDK4
  gRNA/shRNA sequence: CCTTCCCATTTCTCTACACTA
  Species: H. sapiens (human)
  GenBank ID: NM_000075.3 NM_000075.3
  Entrez Gene: CDK4 (a.k.a. CMM3, PSK-J3)
Resource information
  A portion of this plasmid was derived from a plasmid made by: The RNAi Consortium / Broad Institute
Terms and licenses: Academic/Nonprofit Terms; Industry Terms: Not Available to Industry
How to cite: TRCN0000297275 was a gift from William Hahn (Addgene plasmid # 78152 ; http://n2t.net/addgene:78152 ; RRID:Addgene_78152)
