[The description below was written by a language model from this plasmid's Addgene catalogue record.]
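Description:
TRCN0000297275 is an RNA interference plasmid built on the pLKO_TRC005 backbone, one of the shRNA vectors developed by The RNAi Consortium, from whose material part of this plasmid derives. It carries a short hairpin RNA directed against human CDK4 (cyclin-dependent kinase 4, also known as CMM3 or PSK-J3), and the target site lies in the 3′ untranslated region of the CDK4 transcript rather than in the coding sequence. The plasmid is propagated in bacteria under ampicillin selection, and its copy number is recorded as unknown. A puromycin marker allows selection of mammalian cells that have taken up the construct.

No feature table accompanies the record, so the promoter driving the hairpin, the promoter driving the puromycin resistance gene, the origin of replication and any viral elements are not stated. The pLKO family is generally known as lentiviral shRNA vectors in which a Pol III promoter expresses the hairpin, but those details cannot be confirmed for this construct from the fields given.

The stated purpose is knockdown of CDK4. Because the hairpin targets the 3′UTR, it should deplete the endogenous mRNA while sparing an exogenously supplied CDK4 open reading frame that lacks the native UTR, a design that suits rescue experiments used to check that a phenotype is on-target. The associated publication concerns combined genetic and pharmacologic interrogation of rare cancers, consistent with use of this reagent to test dependence of cancer cells on CDK4.
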