>Addgene plasmid #78152 | TRCN0000297275 | addgene partial sequence | sequence record 148653 | hU6-F 5'-GAGGGCCTATTTCCCATGATT-3'
GGCTGTTAGAGAGATAATTAGAATTAATTTGACTGTAAACACAAAGATATTAGTACAAAATACGTGACGT
AGAAAGTAATAATTTCTTGGGTAGTTTGCAGTTTTAAAATTATGTTTTAAAATGGACTATCATATGCTTA
CCGTAACTTGAAAGTATTTCGATTTCTTGGCTTTATATATCTTGTGGAAAGGACGAGGTACCGGCCTTCC
CATTTCTCTACACTACTCGAGTAGTGTAGAGAAATGGGAAGGTTTTTGAATTCTAGATCTTGAGACAAAT
GGCAGTATTCATCCACAATTTTAAAAGAAAAGGGGGGATTGGGGGGTACAGTGCAGGGGAAAGAATAGTA
GACATAATAGCAACAGACATACAAACTAAAGAATTACAAAAACAAATTACAAAAATTCAAAATTTTCGGG
TTTATTACAGGGACAGCAGAGATCCACTTTGGCGCCGGCTCGAGGGGGCCCGGGTTGCGCCTTTTCCAAG
GCAGCCCTGGGTTTGCGCAGGGACGCGGCTGCTCTGGGCGTGGTTCCGGGAAACGCAGCGGCGCCGACCC
TGGGTCTCGCACATTCTTCACGTCCGTTCGCAGCGTCACCCGGATCTTCGCCGCTACCCTTGTGGGCCCC
CCGGCGACGCTTCCTGCTCCGCCCCTAAGTCGGGAAGGTTCCTTGCGGTTCGCGGCGTGCCGGACGTGAC
AAACGGAAGCCGCACGTCTCACTAGTACCCTCGCAGACGGACAGCGCCAGGGAGCAATGGCAGCGCGCCG
ACCGCGATGGGCTGTGGCCAATAGCGGCTGCTCAGCAGGGCGCGCCGAGAGCAGCGGCCGGGAAGGGGCG
GTGCGGGAGGCGGGGGTGTGGGGCGGTAGTGTGGGCCCTGTTCCTGCCCGCGCGGTGTTCCGCATTCTGC
AAGCCTCCGGAGCGCACGTCGGCAGTCGGCTCCCTCGT
