>Addgene plasmid #78152 | TRCN0000297275 | addgene partial sequence | sequence record 148654 | WPRE-R 5'-CATAGCGTAAAAGGAGCAACA-3'
ATCCAGAGGTTGATTGTCGACTTAACGCGTTCAGGCACCGGGCTTGCGGGTCATGCACCAGGTGCGCGGT
CCTTCGGGCACCTCGACGTCCGCGGTGACGGTGAAGCCGAGCCGCTCGTAGAAGGGGAGGTTGCGGGGCG
CGGAGGTCTCCAGGAAGGCGGGCACCCCGGCGCGCTCGGCCGCCTCCACTCCGGGGAGCACGACGGCGCT
GCCCAGACCCTTGCCCTGGTGGTCGGGCGAGACGCCGACGGTGGCCAGGAACCACGCGGGCTCCTTGGGC
CGGTGCGGCGCCAGGAGGCCTTCCATCTGTTGCTGCGCGGCCAGCCGGGAACCGCTCAACTCGGCCATGC
GCGGGCCGATCTCGGCGAACACCGCCCCCGCTTCGACGCTCTCCGGCGTGGTCCAGACCGCCACGGCGGC
GCCGTCGTCCGCGACCCACACCTTGCCGATGTCGAGCCCGACGCGCGTGAGGAAGAGTTCTTGCAGCTCG
GTGACCCGCTCGATGTGGCGGTCCGGATCGACGGTGTGGCGCGTGGCGGGGTAGTCGGCGAACGCGGCGG
CGAGGGTGCGTACGGCCCTGGGGACGTCGTCGCGGGTGGCGAGGCGCACCGTGGGCTTGTACTCGGTCAT
GGTAAGCTCCGGTGGATCCCCCTGGGGAGAGAGGTCGGTGATTCGGTCAACGAGGGAGCCGACTGCCGAC
GTGCGCTCCGGAGGCTTGCAGAATGCGGAACACCGCGCGGGCAGGAACAGGGCCCACACTACCGCCCCAC
ACCCCGCCTCCCGCACCGCCCCTTCCCGGCCGCTGCTCTCGGCGCGCCCTGCTGAGCAGCCGCTATTGGC
CACAGCC
